>Addgene plasmid #173590 | Lenti-sgDot1l#2/Cre | addgene full sequence | sequence record 361630 | Addgene NGS Result
AAAAATAAACAAATAGGGGTTCCGCGCACATTTCCCCGAAAAGTGCCACCTGACGTCGACGGATCGGGAG
ATCTCCCGATCCCCTATGGTGCACTCTCAGTACAATCTGCTCTGATGCCGCATAGTTAAGCCAGTATCTG
CTCCCTGCTTGTGTGTTGGAGGTCGCTGAGTAGTGCGCGAGCAAAATTTAAGCTACAACAAGGCAAGGCT
TGACCGACAATTGCATGAAGAATCTGCTTAGGGTTAGGCGTTTTGCGCTGCTTCGCGATGTACGGGCCAG
ATATACGCGTTGACATTGATTATTGACTAGTTATTAATAGTAATCAATTACGGGGTCATTAGTTCATAGC
CCATATATGGAGTTCCGCGTTACATAACTTACGGTAAATGGCCCGCCTGGCTGACCGCCCAACGACCCCC
GCCCATTGACGTCAATAATGACGTATGTTCCCATAGTAACGCCAATAGGGACTTTCCATTGACGTCAATG
GGTGGAGTATTTACGGTAAACTGCCCACTTGGCAGTACATCAAGTGTATCATATGCCAAGTACGCCCCCT
ATTGACGTCAATGACGGTAAATGGCCCGCCTGGCATTATGCCCAGTACATGACCTTATGGGACTTTCCTA
CTTGGCAGTACATCTACGTATTAGTCATCGCTATTACCATGGTGATGCGGTTTTGGCAGTACATCAATGG
GCGTGGATAGCGGTTTGACTCACGGGGATTTCCAAGTCTCCACCCCATTGACGTCAATGGGAGTTTGTTT
TGGCACCAAAATCAACGGGACTTTCCAAAATGTCGTAACAACTCCGCCCCATTGACGCAAATGGGCGGTA
GGCGTGTACGGTGGGAGGTCTATATAAGCAGCGCGTTTTGCCTGTACTGGGTCTCTCTGGTTAGACCAGA
TCTGAGCCTGGGAGCTCTCTGGCTAACTAGGGAACCCACTGCTTAAGCCTCAATAAAGCTTGCCTTGAGT
GCTTCAAGTAGTGTGTGCCCGTCTGTTGTGTGACTCTGGTAACTAGAGATCCCTCAGACCCTTTTAGTCA
GTGTGGAAAATCTCTAGCAGTGGCGCCCGAACAGGGACTTGAAAGCGAAAGGGAAACCAGAGGAGCTCTC
TCGACGCAGGACTCGGCTTGCTGAAGCGCGCACGGCAAGAGGCGAGGGGCGGCGACTGGTGAGTACGCCA
AAAATTTTGACTAGCGGAGGCTAGAAGGAGAGAGATGGGTGCGAGAGCGTCAGTATTAAGCGGGGGAGAA
TTAGATCGCGATGGGAAAAAATTCGGTTAAGGCCAGGGGGAAAGAAAAAATATAAATTAAAACATATAGT
ATGGGCAAGCAGGGAGCTAGAACGATTCGCAGTTAATCCTGGCCTGTTAGAAACATCAGAAGGCTGTAGA
CAAATACTGGGACAGCTACAACCATCCCTTCAGACAGGATCAGAAGAACTTAGATCATTATATAATACAG
TAGCAACCCTCTATTGTGTGCATCAAAGGATAGAGATAAAAGACACCAAGGAAGCTTTAGACAAGATAGA
GGAAGAGCAAAACAAAAGTAAGACCACCGCACAGCAAGCGGCCGGCCGCTGATCTTCAGACCTGGAGGAG
GAGATATGAGGGACAATTGGAGAAGTGAATTATATAAATATAAAGTAGTAAAAATTGAACCATTAGGAGT
AGCACCCACCAAGGCAAAGAGAAGAGTGGTGCAGAGAGAAAAAAGAGCAGTGGGAATAGGAGCTTTGTTC
CTTGGGTTCTTGGGAGCAGCAGGAAGCACTATGGGCGCAGCGTCAATGACGCTGACGGTACAGGCCAGAC
AATTATTGTCTGGTATAGTGCAGCAGCAGAACAATTTGCTGAGGGCTATTGAGGCGCAACAGCATCTGTT
GCAACTCACAGTCTGGGGCATCAAGCAGCTCCAGGCAAGAATCCTGGCTGTGGAAAGATACCTAAAGGAT
CAACAGCTCCTGGGGATTTGGGGTTGCTCTGGAAAACTCATTTGCACCACTGCTGTGCCTTGGAATGCTA
GTTGGAGTAATAAATCTCTGGAACAGATTTGGAATCACACGACCTGGATGGAGTGGGACAGAGAAATTAA
CAATTACACAAGCTTAATACACTCCTTAATTGAAGAATCGCAAAACCAGCAAGAAAAGAATGAACAAGAA
TTATTGGAATTAGATAAATGGGCAAGTTTGTGGAATTGGTTTAACATAACAAATTGGCTGTGGTATATAA
AATTATTCATAATGATAGTAGGAGGCTTGGTAGGTTTAAGAATAGTTTTTGCTGTACTTTCTATAGTGAA
TAGAGTTAGGCAGGGATATTCACCATTATCGTTTCAGACCCACCTCCCAACCCCGAGGGGACCCGACAGG
CCCGAAGGAATAGAAGAAGAAGGTGGAGAGAGAGACAGAGACAGATCCATTCGATTAGTGAACGGATCGG
CACTGCGTGCGCCAATTCTGCAGACAAATGGCAGTATTCATCCACAATTTTAAAAGAAAAGGGGGGATTG
GGGGGTACAGTGCAGGGGAAAGAATAGTAGACATAATAGCAACAGACATACAAACTAAAGAATTACAAAA
ACAAATTACAAAAATTCAAAATTTTCGGGTTTATTACAGGGACAGCAGAGATCCAGTTTGGTTAGTACCG
GGCCCGCTCTAGCCCTGCAGGAACTGTTTAAACTGTGAGGGCCTATTTCCCATGATTCCTTCATATTTGC
ATATACGATACAAGGCTGTTAGAGAGATAATTGGAATTAATTTGACTGTAAACACAAAGATATTAGTACA
AAATACGTGACGTAGAAAGTAATAATTTCTTGGGTAGTTTGCAGTTTTAAAATTATGTTTTAAAATGGAC
TATCATATGCTTACCGTAACTTGAAAGTATTTCGATTTCTTGGCTTTATATATCTTGTGGAAAGGACCAA
ACACCGTGTGTAGTGCCCTTCCACTGGTTTTAGAGCTAGAAATAGCAAGTTAAAATAAGGCTAGTCCGTT
ATCAACTTGAAAAAGTGGCACCGAGTCGGTGCTTTTTTGTTTGGCGCGCCTATGGCTTAATTAACATGGC
GGCCGCATTCTACCGGGTAGGGGAGGCGCTTTTCCCAAGGCAGTCTGGAGCATGCGCTTTAGCAGCCCCG
CTGGGCACTTGGCGCTACACAAGTGGCCTCTGGCCTCGCACACATTCCACATCCACCGGTAGGCGCCAAC
CGGCTCCGTTCTTTGGTGGCCCCTTCGCGCCACCTTCTACTCCTCCCCTAGTCAGGAAGTTCCCCCCCGC
CCCGCAGCTCGCGTCGTGCAGGACGTGACAAATGGAAGTAGCACGTCTCACTAGTCTCGTGCAGATGGAC
AGCACCGCTGAGCAATGGAAGCGGGTAGGCCTTTGGGGCAGCGGCCAATAGCAGCTTTGCTCCTTCGCTT
TCTGGGCTCAGAGGCTGGGAAGGGGTGGGTCCGGGGGCGGGCTCAGGGGCGGGCTCAGGGGCGGGGCGGG
CGCCCGAAGGTCCTCCGGAGGCCCGGCATTCTGCACGCTTCAAAAGCGCACGTCTGCCGCGCTGTTCTCC
TCTTCCTCATCTCCGGGACCCGGGATGCCCAAGAAGAAGAGGAAGGTGTCCAATTTACTGACCGTACACC
AAAATTTGCCTGCATTACCGGTCGATGCAACGAGTGATGAGGTTCGCAAGAACCTGATGGACATGTTCAG
GGATCGCCAGGCGTTTTCTGAGCATACCTGGAAAATGCTTCTGTCCGTTTGCCGGTCGTGGGCGGCATGG
TGCAAGTTGAATAACCGGAAATGGTTTCCCGCAGAACCTGAAGATGTTCGCGATTATCTTCTATATCTTC
AGGCGCGCGGTCTGGCAGTAAAAACTATCCAGCAACATTTGGGCCAGCTAAACATGCTTCATCGTCGGTC
CGGGCTGCCACGACCAAGTGACAGCAATGCTGTTTCACTGGTTATGCGGCGGATCCGAAAAGAAAACGTT
GATGCCGGTGAACGTGCAAAACAGGCTCTAGCGTTCGAACGCACTGATTTCGACCAGGTTCGTTCACTCA
TGGAAAATAGCGATCGCTGCCAGGATATACGTAATCTGGCATTTCTGGGGATTGCTTATAACACCCTGTT
ACGTATAGCCGAAATTGCCAGGATCAGGGTTAAAGATATCTCACGTACTGACGGTGGGAGAATGTTAATC
CATATTGGCAGAACGAAAACGCTGGTTAGCACCGCAGGTGTAGAGAAGGCACTTAGCCTGGGGGTAACTA
AACTGGTCGAGCGATGGATTTCCGTCTCTGGTGTAGCTGATGATCCGAATAACTACCTGTTTTGCCGGGT
CAGAAAAAATGGTGTTGCCGCGCCATCTGCCACCAGCCAGCTATCAACTCGCGCCCTGGAAGGGATTTTT
GAAGCAACTCATCGATTGATTTACGGCGCTAAGGATGACTCTGGTCAGAGATACCTGGCCTGGTCTGGAC
ACAGTGCCCGTGTCGGAGCCGCGCGAGATATGGCCCGCGCTGGAGTTTCAATACCGGAGATCATGCAAGC
TGGTGGCTGGACCAATGTAAATATTGTCATGAACTATATCCGTAACCTGGATAGTGAAACAGGGGCAATG
GTGCGCCTGCTGGAAGATGGCGATTAGCCATGTTTAAGGGTTCCGGTTCCACTAGGTACAATTCGATATC
AAGCTTATCGATAATCAACCTCTGGATTACAAAATTTGTGAAAGATTGACTGGTATTCTTAACTATGTTG
CTCCTTTTACGCTATGTGGATACGCTGCTTTAATGCCTTTGTATCATGCTATTGCTTCCCGTATGGCTTT
CATTTTCTCCTCCTTGTATAAATCCTGGTTGCTGTCTCTTTATGAGGAGTTGTGGCCCGTTGTCAGGCAA
CGTGGCGTGGTGTGCACTGTGTTTGCTGACGCAACCCCCACTGGTTGGGGCATTGCCACCACCTGTCAGC
TCCTTTCCGGGACTTTCGCTTTCCCCCTCCCTATTGCCACGGCGGAACTCATCGCCGCCTGCCTTGCCCG
CTGCTGGACAGGGGCTCGGCTGTTGGGCACTGACAATTCCGTGGTGTTGTCGGGGAAATCATCGTCCTTT
CCTTGGCTGCTCGCCTGTGTTGCCACCTGGATTCTGCGCGGGACGTCCTTCTGCTACGTCCCTTCGGCCC
TCAATCCAGCGGACCTTCCTTCCCGCGGCCTGCTGCCGGCTCTGCGGCCTCTTCCGCGTCTTCGCCTTCG
CCCTCAGACGAGTCGGATCTCCCTTTGGGCCGCCTCCCCGCATCGATACCGTCGACCTCGATCGAGACCT
AGAAAAACATGGAGCAATCACAAGTAGCAATACAGCAGCTACCAATGCTGATTGTGCCTGGCTAGAAGCA
CAAGAGGAGGAGGAGGTGGGTTTTCCAGTCACACCTCAGGTACCTTTAAGACCAATGACTTACAAGGCAG
CTGTAGATCTTAGCCACTTTTTAAAAGAAAAGGGGGGACTGGAAGGGCTAATTCACTCCCAACGAAGACA
AGATATCCTTGATCTGTGGATCTACCACACACAAGGCTACTTCCCTGATTGGCAGAACTACACACCAGGG
CCAGGGATCAGATATCCACTGACCTTTGGATGGTGCTACAAGCTAGTACCAGTTGAGCAAGAGAAGGTAG
AAGAAGCCAATGAAGGAGAGAACACCCGCTTGTTACACCCTGTGAGCCTGCATGGGATGGATGACCCGGA
GAGAGAAGTATTAGAGTGGAGGTTTGACAGCCGCCTAGCATTTCATCACATGGCCCGAGAGCTGCATCCG
GACTGTACTGGGTCTCTCTGGTTAGACCAGATCTGAGCCTGGGAGCTCTCTGGCTAACTAGGGAACCCAC
TGCTTAAGCCTCAATAAAGCTTGCCTTGAGTGCTTCAAGTAGTGTGTGCCCGTCTGTTGTGTGACTCTGG
TAACTAGAGATCCCTCAGACCCTTTTAGTCAGTGTGGAAAATCTCTAGCAGCATGTGAGCAAAAGGCCAG
CAAAAGGCCAGGAACCGTAAAAAGGCCGCGTTGCTGGCGTTTTTCCATAGGCTCCGCCCCCCTGACGAGC
ATCACAAAAATCGACGCTCAAGTCAGAGGTGGCGAAACCCGACAGGACTATAAAGATACCAGGCGTTTCC
CCCTGGAAGCTCCCTCGTGCGCTCTCCTGTTCCGACCCTGCCGCTTACCGGATACCTGTCCGCCTTTCTC
CCTTCGGGAAGCGTGGCGCTTTCTCATAGCTCACGCTGTAGGTATCTCAGTTCGGTGTAGGTCGTTCGCT
CCAAGCTGGGCTGTGTGCACGAACCCCCCGTTCAGCCCGACCGCTGCGCCTTATCCGGTAACTATCGTCT
TGAGTCCAACCCGGTAAGACACGACTTATCGCCACTGGCAGCAGCCACTGGTAACAGGATTAGCAGAGCG
AGGTATGTAGGCGGTGCTACAGAGTTCTTGAAGTGGTGGCCTAACTACGGCTACACTAGAAGAACAGTAT
TTGGTATCTGCGCTCTGCTGAAGCCAGTTACCTTCGGAAAAAGAGTTGGTAGCTCTTGATCCGGCAAACA
AACCACCGCTGGTAGCGGTGGTTTTTTTGTTTGCAAGCAGCAGATTACGCGCAGAAAAAAAGGATCTCAA
GAAGATCCTTTGATCTTTTCTACGGGGTCTGACGCTCAGTGGAACGAAAACTCACGTTAAGGGATTTTGG
TCATGAGATTATCAAAAAGGATCTTCACCTAGATCCTTTTAAATTAAAAATGAAGTTTTAAATCAATCTA
AAGTATATATGAGTAAACTTGGTCTGACAGTTACCAATGCTTAATCAGTGAGGCACCTATCTCAGCGATC
TGTCTATTTCGTTCATCCATAGTTGCCTGACTCCCCGTCGTGTAGATAACTACGATACGGGAGGGCTTAC
CATCTGGCCCCAGTGCTGCAATGATACCGCGAGACCCACGCTCACCGGCTCCAGATTTATCAGCAATAAA
CCAGCCAGCCGGAAGGGCCGAGCGCAGAAGTGGTCCTGCAACTTTATCCGCCTCCATCCAGTCTATTAAT
TGTTGCCGGGAAGCTAGAGTAAGTAGTTCGCCAGTTAATAGTTTGCGCAACGTTGTTGCCATTGCTACAG
GCATCGTGGTGTCACGCTCGTCGTTTGGTATGGCTTCATTCAGCTCCGGTTCCCAACGATCAAGGCGAGT
TACATGATCCCCCATGTTGTGCAAAAAAGCGGTTAGCTCCTTCGGTCCTCCGATCGTTGTCAGAAGTAAG
TTGGCCGCAGTGTTATCACTCATGGTTATGGCAGCACTGCATAATTCTCTTACTGTCATGCCATCCGTAA
GATGCTTTTCTGTGACTGGTGAGTACTCAACCAAGTCATTCTGAGAATAGTGTATGCGGCGACCGAGTTG
CTCTTGCCCGGCGTCAATACGGGATAATACCGCGCCACATAGCAGAACTTTAAAAGTGCTCATCATTGGA
AAACGTTCTTCGGGGCGAAAACTCTCAAGGATCTTACCGCTGTTGAGATCCAGTTCGATGTAACCCACTC
GTGCACCCAACTGATCTTCAGCATCTTTTACTTTCACCAGCGTTTCTGGGTGAGCAAAAACAGGAAGGCA
AAATGCCGCAAAAAAGGGAATAAGGGCGACACGGAAATGTTGAATACTCATACTCTTCCTTTTTCAATAT
TATTGAAGCATTTATCAGGGTTATTGTCTCATGAGCGGATACATATTTGAATGTATTTAG
Features (pLannotate 1.2.2; 21 found; start..end, strand, type, name):
     85..137     -  misc_feature   bom (fragment): basis of mobility region from pBR322
    292..671     +  enhancer       CMV enhancer: human cytomegalovirus immediate early enhancer
    672..871     +  promoter       CMV promoter: human cytomegalovirus (CMV) immediate early promoter
    889..1069    +  LTR            5' LTR (truncated): truncated 5' long terminal repeat (LTR) from HIV-1
   1116..1241    +  misc_feature   HIV-1 Ψ: packaging signal of human immunodeficiency virus type 1
   1225..1563    +  CDS            HIV-1 gag (fragment): gag protein from human immunodeficiency virus 1; gag
   1738..1971    +  misc_feature   RRE: The Rev response element (RRE) of HIV-1 allows for Rev-dependent mRNA export from the nucleus to the cytoplasm.
   2348..2448    +  CDS            Rev (fragment): human immunodeficiency virus 1 (HIV-1) Rev protein; rev; enhances nuclear export of unspliced and incompletely spliced viral mRNAs
   2498..2615    +  misc_feature   cPPT/CTS: central polypurine tract and central termination sequence of HIV-1
   2697..2937    +  promoter       U6 promoter: RNA polymerase III promoter for human U6 snRNA
   2967..3042    +  misc_RNA       gRNA scaffold: guide RNA scaffold for the Streptococcus pyogenes CRISPR/Cas9 system
   3095..3587    +  promoter       PGK promoter: mouse phosphoglycerate kinase 1 promoter
   3617..4647    +  CDS            Cre (fragment): site-specific recombinase Cre is a site-specific recombinase from bacteriophage P1. Recombination occurs at loxP sequences.
   4680..4703    +  misc_feature   MCS (fragment): pBluescript multiple cloning site
   4703..5291    +  misc_feature   WPRE: woodchuck hepatitis virus posttranscriptional regulatory element
   5292..5311    +  misc_feature   MCS (fragment): pBluescript multiple cloning site
   5313..5813    +  CDS            nef (fragment): NEF_HV1LA - Experimental evidence at protein level: Swiss-Prot protein existence level 1. Extracellular Nef protein targets CD4(+) T-lymphocytes for apoptosis by interacting with CXCR4 surface receptors. From Human immunodeficiency virus type 1 group M subtype B (isolate Lai) (HIV-1).
   5820..6000    +  LTR            5' LTR (truncated): truncated 5' long terminal repeat (LTR) from HIV-1
   6062..6650    -  rep_origin     ori: high-copy-number ColE1/pMB1/pBR322/pUC origin of replication
   6821..7681    -  CDS            AmpR: β-lactamase; bla; confers resistance to ampicillin, carbenicillin, and related antibiotics
   7682..26      -  promoter       AmpR promoter (across the origin): bla
