[The description below was written by a language model from this plasmid's Addgene catalogue record and pLannotate feature annotations shown in this document.]
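Description:
Lenti-sgDot1l#2/Cre is an HIV-1-based lentiviral transfer plasmid built on the pLL3.3 backbone that delivers a CRISPR guide RNA against mouse Dot1l together with Cre recombinase. In bacteria it is maintained through a high-copy ColE1/pUC-type origin and selected with ampicillin via the β-lactamase gene.

The viral portion begins with a CMV enhancer/promoter fused to a truncated 5' LTR, an arrangement that drives transcription of the viral genomic RNA in packaging cells. This is followed by the Ψ packaging signal with a partial gag fragment, the Rev response element for Rev-dependent nuclear export, and the cPPT/CTS, which aids transduction. Two expression units sit between these elements and the downstream LTR. A human U6 RNA polymerase III promoter drives the Dot1l-targeting spacer joined to the Streptococcus pyogenes Cas9 gRNA scaffold, and a mouse PGK promoter drives Cre, with a WPRE placed after the coding sequence to enhance transcript expression. A nef-derived fragment and a second truncated LTR annotation close the provirus.

The plasmid does not encode Cas9, so editing requires a Cas9 source in the target cells. The Cre/guide pairing suits settings where Cre recombines loxP-flanked alleles in the same transduced cell that receives the guide, linking recombination-dependent events with disruption of Dot1l. The associated publication concerns functional assessment of tumor suppression in oncogenic KRAS-driven lung cancer, although the record does not specify the recipient mouse alleles or the delivery route. The "#2" in the name suggests it is one of several guides against this gene. The cloning sites used for guide insertion are not recorded.
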