Addgene plasmid #173590: Lenti-sgDot1l#2/Cre
Purpose: Expresses a Dot1l-targeting gRNA and Cre-recombinase
Depositing lab: Charles Swanton. Depositing organization: University College London. Publication: A functional taxonomy of tumor suppression in oncogenic KRAS-driven lung cancer. Cai H, Chew SK, Li C, Tsai MK, Andrejka L, Murray CW, Hughes NW, Shuldiner EG, Ashkin EL, Tang R, Hung KL, Chen LC, Lee SYC, Yousefi M, Lin WY, Kunder CA, Cong L, McFarland CD, Petrov DA, Swanton C, Winslow MM. Cancer Discov. 2021 Feb 19. pii: 2159-8290.CD-20-1325. doi: 10.1158/2159-8290.CD-20-1325. PubMed 33608386.
Backbone
  Vector backbone: pLL3.3
  Vector type: Lentiviral, Cre/Lox, CRISPR
Growth in bacteria
  Bacterial resistance: Ampicillin, 100 μg/mL
  Growth temperature: 37°C
  Growth strain: NEB Stable
  Copy number: High Copy
Gene/Insert
  Gene/Insert name: gRNA targeting Dot1l
  gRNA/shRNA sequence: TGTGTAGTGCCCTTCCACTG
  Species: M. musculus (mouse)
  Entrez Gene: Dot1l (a.k.a. A630076O07, Dot1, KMT4, mDot1)
  Cloning method: Restriction Enzyme; 5′ cloning site unknown (unknown if destroyed); 3′ cloning site unknown (unknown if destroyed)
Terms and licenses: Academic/Nonprofit Terms; Industry Terms: Not Available to Industry
How to cite: Lenti-sgDot1l#2/Cre was a gift from Charles Swanton (Addgene plasmid # 173590 ; http://n2t.net/addgene:173590 ; RRID:Addgene_173590)
